Addgene plasmid #142444: TFORF0068
Purpose: Lentiviral vector for overexpressing transcription factor ORFs with unique 24-bp barcodes. Barcodes facilitate identification of transcription factors in pooled screens.
Depositing lab: Feng Zhang. Depositing organization: Broad Institute. Publication: A transcription factor atlas of directed differentiation. Joung J, Ma S, Tay T, Geiger-Schuller KR, Kirchgatterer PC, Verdine VK, Guo B, Arias-Garcia MA, Allen WE, Singh A, Kuksenko O, Abudayyeh OO, Gootenberg JS, Fu Z, Macrae RK, Buenrostro JD, Regev A, Zhang F. Cell. 2023 Jan 5;186(1):209-229.e26. doi: 10.1016/j.cell.2022.11.026. PubMed 36608654.
Backbone
  Vector backbone: pLX_TRC317
  Backbone manufacturer: Broad Institute Genetic Perturbation Platform
  Backbone size w/o insert (bp): 8264
  Vector type: Mammalian Expression, Lentiviral
  Selectable markers: Puromycin
Growth in bacteria
  Bacterial resistance: Ampicillin, 100 μg/mL
  Growth temperature: 37°C
  Growth strain: NEB Stable
  Copy number: High Copy
Gene/Insert
  Gene/Insert name: ZNF451
  Species: H. sapiens (human)
  Insert size (bp): 3287
  Entrez Gene: ZNF451 (a.k.a. COASTER, dJ417I1.1)
  Promoter: EF1a
  Cloning method: Unknown
  Sequencing primers: 5′ GGGTGGAGACTGAAGTTAGGCCAG; 3′ CACATAGCGTAAAAGGAGCAACATAG
Terms and licenses: Academic/Nonprofit Terms; Industry Terms: Not Available to Industry
Depositor comments: NM_001031623,ENST00000370706 . The transcription factor ORF portion of this plasmid was synthesized by Genewiz. Please test multiple small colonies in case of plasmid recombination. To make this collection available in a timely manner, a portion of this collection was not fully sequenced by Addgene. If an Addgene verified full plasmid sequence is not available, please contact us prior to placing an order to request the full sequence.
How to cite: TFORF0068 was a gift from Feng Zhang (Addgene plasmid # 142444 ; http://n2t.net/addgene:142444 ; RRID:Addgene_142444)
