[The description below was written by a language model from this plasmid's Addgene catalogue record and pLannotate feature annotations shown in this document.]
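Description:
TFORF0068 is a lentiviral mammalian expression plasmid built on the pLX_TRC317 backbone and carrying the human transcription factor ZNF451 (also known as COASTER) as a synthesized open reading frame. It belongs to a barcoded collection of transcription factor ORFs, each paired with a unique 24-bp barcode so that the factor can be identified by sequencing in pooled overexpression screens. In bacteria it replicates from a high-copy ColE1/pUC-type origin under ampicillin selection (AmpR), and it also retains an f1 origin and remnants of the lac region and T7/T3 promoters from the parental cloning vector. The depositor notes that the plasmid can recombine, which is common for LTR-containing constructs.

The annotated 11.5 kb sequence shows a third-generation, self-inactivating design. An RSV promoter fused to a truncated HIV-1 5' LTR drives production of the viral genome, followed by the Ψ packaging signal, a gag fragment and the RRE for Rev-dependent nuclear export. Within the transfer cassette, SV40 early promoter/origin sequences sit upstream of the puromycin N-acetyltransferase gene for selection of transduced cells, followed by a cPPT/CTS element that aids nuclear import. The EF-1α promoter then drives constitutive expression of ZNF451. Downstream lie a short U6 promoter fragment, a WPRE to enhance transcript stability and expression, and the ΔU3 3' LTR. An SV40 poly(A) signal follows outside the LTR. The barcode is not annotated in the feature table, so the record does not state its exact position. The construct is intended for packaging into lentivirus and stable overexpression of ZNF451, for example in directed-differentiation screens.
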