Features (pLannotate 1.2.2; 31 found; start..end, strand, type, name):
      1..1179    +  promoter       EF-1α promoter: strong constitutive promoter for human elongation factor EF-1α
   1196..4378    +  CDS            ZNF451: ZN451_HUMAN - Also known as COASTER From Homo sapiens (Human).
   4394..4447    +  promoter       U6 promoter (fragment): RNA polymerase III promoter for human U6 snRNA
   4489..5077    +  misc_feature   WPRE: woodchuck hepatitis virus posttranscriptional regulatory element
   5128..5147    +  misc_feature   cPPT/CTS (fragment): central polypurine tract and central termination sequence of HIV-1
   5149..5382    +  LTR            3' LTR (ΔU3): self-inactivating 3' long terminal repeat (LTR) from HIV-1
   5460..5581    +  polyA_signal   SV40 poly(A) signal: SV40 polyadenylation signal
   5621..5756    +  rep_origin     SV40 ori: SV40 origin of replication
   5777..5795    -  promoter       T7 promoter: promoter for bacteriophage T7 RNA polymerase
   5803..5958    +  CDS            lacZα (fragment): LacZα fragment of β-galactosidase; lacZ fragment
   5963..6391    +  rep_origin     f1 ori (sequence partly withheld): f1 bacteriophage origin of replication; arrow indicates direction of (+) strand synthesis
   6444..6548    +  promoter       AmpR promoter: bla
   6549..7409    +  CDS            AmpR: β-lactamase; bla; confers resistance to ampicillin, carbenicillin, and related antibiotics
   7580..8168    +  rep_origin     ori: high-copy-number ColE1/pMB1/pBR322/pUC origin of replication
   8351..8443    +  CDS            lacI (fragment): lac repressor; lacI; The lac repressor binds to the lac operator to inhibit transcription in E. coli. This inhibition can be relieved by adding lactose or isopropyl-β-D-thiogalactopyranoside (IPTG).
   8456..8477    +  protein_bind   CAP binding site: CAP binding activates transcription in the presence of cAMP. E. coli catabolite activator protein
   8492..8522    +  promoter       lac promoter: promoter for the E. coli lac operon
   8526..8548    +  protein_bind   lac operator (fragment): The lac repressor binds to the lac operator to inhibit transcription in E. coli. This inhibition can be relieved by adding lactose or isopropyl-β-D-thiogalactopyranoside (IPTG). lac repressor encoded by lacI
   8591..8609    +  promoter       T3 promoter: promoter for bacteriophage T3 RNA polymerase
   8637..8863    +  promoter       RSV promoter: Rous sarcoma virus enhancer/promoter
   8864..9044    +  LTR            5' LTR (truncated): truncated 5' long terminal repeat (LTR) from HIV-1
   9091..9216    +  misc_feature   HIV-1 Ψ: packaging signal of human immunodeficiency virus type 1
   9200..9563    +  CDS            HIV-1 gag (fragment): gag protein from human immunodeficiency virus 1; gag
   9709..9942    +  misc_feature   RRE: The Rev response element (RRE) of HIV-1 allows for Rev-dependent mRNA export from the nucleus to the cytoplasm.
  10319..10345   +  CDS            Rev (fragment): human immunodeficiency virus 1 (HIV-1) Rev protein; rev; enhances nuclear export of unspliced and incompletely spliced viral mRNAs
  10352..10375   +  promoter       SV40 promoter (fragment): SV40 early promoter
  10376..10447   +  promoter       SV40 promoter (fragment): SV40 enhancer and early promoter
  10471..10606   +  rep_origin     SV40 ori: SV40 origin of replication
  10652..11248   +  CDS            PuroR (fragment): puromycin N-acetyltransferase; pac from Streptomyces; confers resistance to puromycin
  11297..11414   +  misc_feature   cPPT/CTS: central polypurine tract and central termination sequence of HIV-1
  11479..11545   +  CDS            small t antigen (fragment): SV40 (simian virus 40) small t antigen
>Addgene plasmid #142444 | TFORF0068 | addgene full sequence | sequence record 357192 | Addgene NGS Result
GGCTCCGGTGCCCGTCAGTGGGCAGAGCGCACATCGCCCACAGTCCCCGAGAAGTTGGGGGGAGGGGTCG
GCAATTGAACCGGTGCCTAGAGAAGGTGGCGCGGGGTAAACTGGGAAAGTGATGTCGTGTACTGGCTCCG
CCTTTTTCCCGAGGGTGGGGGAGAACCGTATATAAGTGCAGTAGTCGCCGTGAACGTTCTTTTTCGCAAC
GGGTTTGCCGCCAGAACACAGGTAAGTGCCGTGTGTGGTTCCCGCGGGCCTGGCCTCTTTACGGGTTATG
GCCCTTGCGTGCCTTGAATTACTTCCACCTGGCTGCAGTACGTGATTCTTGATCCCGAGCTTCGGGTTGG
AAGTGGGTGGGAGAGTTCGAGGCCTTGCGCTTAAGGAGCCCCTTCGCCTCGTGCTTGAGTTGAGGCCTGG
CCTGGGCGCTGGGGCCGCCGCGTGCGAATCTGGTGGCACCTTCGCGCCTGTCTCGCTGCTTTCGATAAGT
CTCTAGCCATTTAAAATTTTTGATGACCTGCTGCGACGCTTTTTTTCTGGCAAGATAGTCTTGTAAATGC
GGGCCAAGATCTGCACACTGGTATTTCGGTTTTTGGGGCCGCGGGCGGCGACGGGGCCCGTGCGTCCCAG
CGCACATGTTCGGCGAGGCGGGGCCTGCGAGCGCGGCCACCGAGAATCGGACGGGGGTAGTCTCAAGCTG
GCCGGCCTGCTCTGGTGCCTGGCCTCGCGCCGCCGTGTATCGCCCCGCCCTGGGCGGCAAGGCTGGCCCG
GTCGGCACCAGTTGCGTGAGCGGAAAGATGGCCGCTTCCCGGCCCTGCTGCAGGGAGCTCAAAATGGAGG
ACGCGGCGCTCGGGAGAGCGGGCGGGTGAGTCACCCACACAAAGGAAAAGGGCCTTTCCGTCCTCAGCCG
TCGCTTCATGTGACTCCACGGAGTACCGGGCGCCGTCCAGGCACCTCGATTAGTTCTCGAGCTTTTGGAG
TACGTCGTCTTTAGGTTGGGGGGAGGGGTTTTATGCGATGGAGTTTCCCCACACTGAGTGGGTGGAGACT
GAAGTTAGGCCAGCTTGGCACTTGATGTAATTCTCCTTGGAATTTGCCCTTTTTGAGTTTGGATCTTGGT
TCATTCTCAAGCCTCAGACAGTGGTTCAAAGTTTTTTTCTTCCATTTCAGGTGTCGTGAGGCTAGCACCG
CCACCATGGGAGACCCGGGGTCGGAGATAATAGAATCTGTCCCTCCAGCTGGCCCTGAGGCATCTGAGTC
AACAACGGATGAAAATGAAGACGACATTCAGTTTGTCAGTGAAGGACCATTACGACCTGTTCTTGAATAC
ATTGATCTGGTCAGCAGTGATGATGAAGAGCCTAGCACCTCTTATACTGATGAGAATATTAAACGTAAAG
ACCATATTGATTATCAGAAGGATAAAGTTGCTTTAACTCTGGCTCGTCTAGCCCGCCATGTTGAAGTGGA
GAAACAGCAGAAAGAAGAGAAGAATAGAGCATTCAGAGAAAAAATTGATTTTCAGCATGCTCATGGGTTA
CAAGAATTGGAATTTATTCGAGGACATTCTGATACAGAAGCAGCAAGACTGTGTGTGGACCAGTGGCTAA
AAATGCCAGGACTCAAAACAGGCACAATTAATTGTGGAACAAAAAGTTCATTCCGAAGAGGAGGCCACAC
GTGGGTGTCTGGGAAACCAATTTTATGTCCTATAATGCACTGTAACAAGGAGTTTGACAATGGGCACCTT
CTCTTAGGACATTTGAAAAGGTTCGATCACTCTCCATGTGATCCAACAATTACACTACATGGACCTTTCT
TCAGCTCCTTTGCTTGTGTAGTATGTTATAAAAAATTTGTTACTCAACAACAATATAGAGATCACCTTTT
TGATAAGGAAGCCACAGATGATGGACATAACAACAACCTTCTTCCTCAGATTATTCAGTGTTTTGCATGT
CCAAATTGCTTCCTTCTTTTTAGCAGAAAGGAGGAGTGTTCAAAGCATATGTCTGGAAAGAATCATTTCC
ATCAGAGTTTCAAACTGGGTGATAACAAAGGAATTGCACATCCAATATCTTTCCCATCTTTTGCAAAGAA
ACTTTTGATCTCTCTGTGCAAAGATGTTCCCTTTCAAGTTAAGTGTGTGGCCTGCCACAAGACACTGCGT
TCCCACATGGAGCTCACTGCCCATTTCAGAGTTCATTGTCGAAATGCTGGACCTGTAGCTGTAGCTGAGA
AGAGCATTACCCAGGTTGCAGAGAAATTCATATTAAGAGGTTATTGTCCAGATTGCAATCAAGTCTTTGT
GGATGAAACCAGCACCCAAAATCATAAGCAGAATTCAGGACACAAAGTCCGAGTCATTAACTCAGTGGAA
GAATCAGTCTTACTCTATTGCCACAGCAGCGAAGGGAACAAGGATCCTTCTTCTGACTTGCATTTATTGT
TGGATCAATCAAAATTTTCATCACTTAAAAGAACCATGTCTATTAAAGAATCTAGCTCACTGGAGTGCAT
TGCCATTCCAAAAAAGAAGATGAATTTAAAAGATAAAAGCCATGAAGGTGTTGCTTGTGTCCAGAAAGAA
AAATCAGTAGTTAAAACCTGGTTCTGTGAATGCAATCAGCGATTCCCAAGTGAAGATGCAGTAGAAAAGC
ATGTTTTCTCAGCAAACACAATGGGTTATAAATGTGTGGTCTGTGGAAAGGTATGTGATGATTCAGGGGT
CATTCGTTTACACATGAGCCGGATTCACGGAGGGGCACATTTAAATAACTTTCTTTTCTGGTGTCGGACA
TGCAAAAAGGAGTTAACAAGGAAAGATACTATCATGGCACATGTGACTGAATTTCATAATGGACACAGAT
ATTTTTATGAGATGGATGAGGTAGAAGGTGAAACTTTGCCATCATCCTCTACAACATTGGATAATTTGAC
TGCTAACAAGCCTTCATCAGCTATTACTGTTATTGATCATTCCCCGGCAAATAGTTCTCCGAGGGGTAAA
TGGCAATGCCGGATTTGTGAAGATATGTTTGATTCCCAGGAATATGTAAAACAGCACTGCATGTCTTTGG
CAAGCCACAAGTTTCATAGATACAGCTGTGCTCACTGCAGAAAGCCTTTTCATAAGATAGAAACATTGTA
CCGACATTGCCAAGATGAGCATGACAATGAGATAAAGATTAAATACTTCTGTGGGCTTTGTGATCTTATC
TTTAATGTGGAAGAAGCATTTCTGAGTCATTATGAGGAGCACCACAGCATAGATTATGTATTTGTGTCAG
AAAAAACTGAAACTTCAATTAAAACCGAAGATGATTTTCCAGTAATAGAGACCAGTAACCAGTTAACTTG
TGGTTGCCGTGAGAGTTACATCTGTAAAGTCAACAGAAAAGAAGATTATAGCAGATGTCTCCAAATCATG
CTGGATAAAGGAAAACTGTGGTTTCGCTGCAGTTTATGTTCGGCAACAGCACAGAATTTAACCGACATGA
ACACTCATATCCATCAAGTGCACAAAGAAAAGAGTGATGAGGAGGAGCAGCAGTATGTAATCAAGTGTGG
CACCTGCACCAAAGCATTTCATGATCCTGAGAGTGCACAGCAGCATTTCCATAGAAAACATTGCTTCTTA
CAGAAACCCAGTGTGGCTCATTTTGGATCTGAAAAATCAAACCTGTACAAGTTTACTGCTAGTGCCTCAC
ATACAGAGAGAAAACTGAAACAGGCAATAAACTATTCAAAAAGTTTAGACATGGAGAAAGGAGTTGAGAA
TGACCTAAGCTATCAGAATATAGAGGAAGAAATTGTTGAGCTTCCAGATTTGGATTACCTGCGAACCATG
ACTCATATAGTCTTTGTAGATTTTGATAACTGGTCAAACTTTTTTGGTCATCTACCAGGGCATCTAAACC
AAGGAACATTTATTTGGGGCTTTCAAGGAGGAAACACCAATTGGAAGCCTCCGCTCAACTGTAAGATTTA
TAACTACCTGAACAGGATTGGATGCTTCTTCCTTCATCCTCGCTGTAGTAAAAGAAAAGATGCTGCTGAT
TTTGCCATATGTATGCATGCTGGCCGTCTAGATGAACAACTACCCAAGCAAATTCCTTTCACCATCCTCT
CAGGAGATCAAGGTTTTCTGGAGCTAGAGAATCAATTTAAGAAGACTCAGAGGCCAGCTCATATACTAAA
CCCTCACCACTTAGAGGGAGATATGATGTGTGCCTTGTTAAATAGCATATCTGATACCACCAAAGAATGT
GACAGTGATGATAACATGGGTGCCAAAAATACTTCAATAGGAGAAGAATTTATATCCACAGAAGATGTGG
AATTAGAAGAAGCTATTAGAAGAAGTCTTGAGGAAATGTAGTAATGAACTAGTCCGTAACTTGAAAGTAT
TTCGATTTCTTGGCTTTATATATCTTGTGGAAAGGACGATCGCAGTGGGAAAGACCTCGATATACGCGTT
AAGTCGACAATCAACCTCTGGATTACAAAATTTGTGAAAGATTGACTGGTATTCTTAACTATGTTGCTCC
TTTTACGCTATGTGGATACGCTGCTTTAATGCCTTTGTATCATGCTATTGCTTCCCGTATGGCTTTCATT
TTCTCCTCCTTGTATAAATCCTGGTTGCTGTCTCTTTATGAGGAGTTGTGGCCCGTTGTCAGGCAACGTG
GCGTGGTGTGCACTGTGTTTGCTGACGCAACCCCCACTGGTTGGGGCATTGCCACCACCTGTCAGCTCCT
TTCCGGGACTTTCGCTTTCCCCCTCCCTATTGCCACGGCGGAACTCATCGCCGCCTGCCTTGCCCGCTGC
TGGACAGGGGCTCGGCTGTTGGGCACTGACAATTCCGTGGTGTTGTCGGGGAAATCATCGTCCTTTCCTT
GGCTGCTCGCCTGTGTTGCCACCTGGATTCTGCGCGGGACGTCCTTCTGCTACGTCCCTTCGGCCCTCAA
TCCAGCGGACCTTCCTTCCCGCGGCCTGCTGCCGGCTCTGCGGCCTCTTCCGCGTCTTCGCCTTCGCCCT
CAGACGAGTCGGATCTCCCTTTGGGCCGCCTCCCCGCGTCGACTTTAAGACCAATGACTTACAAGGCAGC
TGTAGATCTTAGCCACTTTTTAAAAGAAAAGGGGGGACTGGAAGGGCTAATTCACTCCCAACGAAGACAA
GATCTGCTTTTTGCTTGTACTGGGTCTCTCTGGTTAGACCAGATCTGAGCCTGGGAGCTCTCTGGCTAAC
TAGGGAACCCACTGCTTAAGCCTCAATAAAGCTTGCCTTGAGTGCTTCAAGTAGTGTGTGCCCGTCTGTT
GTGTGACTCTGGTAACTAGAGATCCCTCAGACCCTTTTAGTCAGTGTGGAAAATCTCTAGCAGTACGTAT
AGTAGTTCATGTCATCTTATTATTCAGTATTTATAACTTGCAAAGAAATGAATATCAGAGAGTGAGAGGA
ACTTGTTTATTGCAGCTTATAATGGTTACAAATAAAGCAATAGCATCACAAATTTCACAAATAAAGCATT
TTTTTCACTGCATTCTAGTTGTGGTTTGTCCAAACTCATCAATGTATCTTATCATGTCTGGCTCTAGCTA
TCCCGCCCCTAACTCCGCCCATCCCGCCCCTAACTCCGCCCAGTTCCGCCCATTCTCCGCCCCATGGCTG
ACTAATTTTTTTTATTTATGCAGAGGCCGAGGCCGCCTCGGCCTCTGAGCTATTCCAGAAGTAGTGAGGA
GGCTTTTTTGGAGGCCTAGGGACGTACCCAATTCGCCCTATAGTGAGTCGTATTACGCGCGCTCACTGGC
CGTCGTTTTACAACGTCGTGACTGGGAAAACCCTGGCGTTACCCAACTTAATCGCCTTGCAGCACATCCC
CCTTTCGCCAGCTGGCGTAATAGCGAAGAGGCCCGCACCGATCGCCCTTCCCAACAGTTGCGCAGCCTGA
ATGGCGAATGGG
[124 nt withheld, positions 5963-6086]
C
[91 nt withheld, positions 6088-6178]
A
[49 nt withheld, positions 6180-6228]
CCTTTGACGTTGGAGTCCACGTTCTTT
[37 nt withheld, positions 6256-6292]
ACCCTATCTCGGTCTATTCTTTTGATTTATAAGGGATTTTGCCGATTTCGGCCTATTGGTTAAAAAATGA
GCTGATTTAACAAAAATTTAACGCGAATTTTAACAAAATATTAACGCTTACAATTTAGGTGGCACTTTTC
GGGGAAATGTGCGCGGAACCCCTATTTGTTTATTTTTCTAAATACATTCAAATATGTATCCGCTCATGAG
ACAATAACCCTGATAAATGCTTCAATAATATTGAAAAAGGAAGAGTATGAGTATTCAACATTTCCGTGTC
GCCCTTATTCCCTTTTTTGCGGCATTTTGCCTTCCTGTTTTTGCTCACCCAGAAACGCTGGTGAAAGTAA
AAGATGCTGAAGATCAGTTGGGTGCACGAGTGGGTTACATCGAACTGGATCTCAACAGCGGTAAGATCCT
TGAGAGTTTTCGCCCCGAAGAACGTTTTCCAATGATGAGCACTTTTAAAGTTCTGCTATGTGGCGCGGTA
TTATCCCGTATTGACGCCGGGCAAGAGCAACTCGGTCGCCGCATACACTATTCTCAGAATGACTTGGTTG
AGTACTCACCAGTCACAGAAAAGCATCTTACGGATGGCATGACAGTAAGAGAATTATGCAGTGCTGCCAT
AACCATGAGTGATAACACTGCGGCCAACTTACTTCTGACAACGATCGGAGGACCGAAGGAGCTAACCGCT
TTTTTGCACAACATGGGGGATCATGTAACTCGCCTTGATCGTTGGGAACCGGAGCTGAATGAAGCCATAC
CAAACGACGAGCGTGACACCACGATGCCTGTAGCAATGGCAACAACGTTGCGCAAACTATTAACTGGCGA
ACTACTTACTCTAGCTTCCCGGCAACAATTAATAGACTGGATGGAGGCGGATAAAGTTGCAGGACCACTT
CTGCGCTCGGCCCTTCCGGCTGGCTGGTTTATTGCTGATAAATCTGGAGCCGGTGAGCGTGGGTCTCGCG
GTATCATTGCAGCACTGGGGCCAGATGGTAAGCCCTCCCGTATCGTAGTTATCTACACGACGGGGAGTCA
GGCAACTATGGATGAACGAAATAGACAGATCGCTGAGATAGGTGCCTCACTGATTAAGCATTGGTAACTG
TCAGACCAAGTTTACTCATATATACTTTAGATTGATTTAAAACTTCATTTTTAATTTAAAAGGATCTAGG
TGAAGATCCTTTTTGATAATCTCATGACCAAAATCCCTTAACGTGAGTTTTCGTTCCACTGAGCGTCAGA
CCCCGTAGAAAAGATCAAAGGATCTTCTTGAGATCCTTTTTTTCTGCGCGTAATCTGCTGCTTGCAAACA
AAAAAACCACCGCTACCAGCGGTGGTTTGTTTGCCGGATCAAGAGCTACCAACTCTTTTTCCGAAGGTAA
CTGGCTTCAGCAGAGCGCAGATACCAAATACTGTTCTTCTAGTGTAGCCGTAGTTAGGCCACCACTTCAA
GAACTCTGTAGCACCGCCTACATACCTCGCTCTGCTAATCCTGTTACCAGTGGCTGCTGCCAGTGGCGAT
AAGTCGTGTCTTACCGGGTTGGACTCAAGACGATAGTTACCGGATAAGGCGCAGCGGTCGGGCTGAACGG
GGGGTTCGTGCACACAGCCCAGCTTGGAGCGAACGACCTACACCGAACTGAGATACCTACAGCGTGAGCT
ATGAGAAAGCGCCACGCTTCCCGAAGGGAGAAAGGCGGACAGGTATCCGGTAAGCGGCAGGGTCGGAACA
GGAGAGCGCACGAGGGAGCTTCCAGGGGGAAACGCCTGGTATCTTTATAGTCCTGTCGGGTTTCGCCACC
TCTGACTTGAGCGTCGATTTTTGTGATGCTCGTCAGGGGGGCGGAGCCTATGGAAAAACGCCAGCAACGC
GGCCTTTTTACGGTTCCTGGCCTTTTGCTGGCCTTTTGCTCACATGTTCTTTCCTGCGTTATCCCCTGAT
TCTGTGGATAACCGTATTACCGCCTTTGAGTGAGCTGATACCGCTCGCCGCAGCCGAACGACCGAGCGCA
GCGAGTCAGTGAGCGAGGAAGCGGAAGAGCGCCCAATACGCAAACCGCCTCTCCCCGCGCGTTGGCCGAT
TCATTAATGCAGCTGGCACGACAGGTTTCCCGACTGGAAAGCGGGCAGTGAGCGCAACGCAATTAATGTG
AGTTAGCTCACTCATTAGGCACCCCAGGCTTTACACTTTATGCTTCCGGCTCGTATGTTGTGTGGAATTG
TGAGCGGATAACAATTTCACACAGGAAACAGCTATGACCATGATTACGCCAAGCGCGCAATTAACCCTCA
CTAAAGGGAACAAAAGCTGGAGCTGCAAGCTTAATGTAGTCTTATGCAATACTCTTGTAGTCTTGCAACA
TGGTAACGATGAGTTAGCAACATGCCTTACAAGGAGAGAAAAAGCACCGTGCATGCCGATTGGTGGAAGT
AAGGTGGTACGATCGTGCCTTATTAGGAAGGCAACAGACGGGTCTGACATGGATTGGACGAACCACTGAA
TTGCCGCATTGCAGAGATATTGTATTTAAGTGCCTAGCTCGATACATAAACGGGTCTCTCTGGTTAGACC
AGATCTGAGCCTGGGAGCTCTCTGGCTAACTAGGGAACCCACTGCTTAAGCCTCAATAAAGCTTGCCTTG
AGTGCTTCAAGTAGTGTGTGCCCGTCTGTTGTGTGACTCTGGTAACTAGAGATCCCTCAGACCCTTTTAG
TCAGTGTGGAAAATCTCTAGCAGTGGCGCCCGAACAGGGACTTGAAAGCGAAAGGGAAACCAGAGGAGCT
CTCTCGACGCAGGACTCGGCTTGCTGAAGCGCGCACGGCAAGAGGCGAGGGGCGGCGACTGGTGAGTACG
CCAAAAATTTTGACTAGCGGAGGCTAGAAGGAGAGAGATGGGTGCGAGAGCGTCAGTATTAAGCGGGGGA
GAATTAGATCGCGATGGGAAAAAATTCGGTTAAGGCCAGGGGGAAAGAAAAAATATAAATTAAAACATAT
AGTATGGGCAAGCAGGGAGCTAGAACGATTCGCAGTTAATCCTGGCCTGTTAGAAACATCAGAAGGCTGT
AGACAAATACTGGGACAGCTACAACCATCCCTTCAGACAGGATCAGAAGAACTTAGATCATTATATAATA
CAGTAGCAACCCTCTATTGTGTGCATCAAAGGATAGAGATAAAAGACACCAAGGAAGCTTTAGACAAGAT
AGAGGAAGAGCAAAACAAAAGTAAGACCACCGCACAGCAAGCGGCCGCTGATCTTCAGACCTGGAGGAGG
AGATATGAGGGACAATTGGAGAAGTGAATTATATAAATATAAAGTAGTAAAAATTGAACCATTAGGAGTA
GCACCCACCAAGGCAAAGAGAAGAGTGGTGCAGAGAGAAAAAAGAGCAGTGGGAATAGGAGCTTTGTTCC
TTGGGTTCTTGGGAGCAGCAGGAAGCACTATGGGCGCAGCGTCAATGACGCTGACGGTACAGGCCAGACA
ATTATTGTCTGGTATAGTGCAGCAGCAGAACAATTTGCTGAGGGCTATTGAGGCGCAACAGCATCTGTTG
CAACTCACAGTCTGGGGCATCAAGCAGCTCCAGGCAAGAATCCTGGCTGTGGAAAGATACCTAAAGGATC
AACAGCTCCTGGGGATTTGGGGTTGCTCTGGAAAACTCATTTGCACCACTGCTGTGCCTTGGAATGCTAG
TTGGAGTAATAAATCTCTGGAACAGATTTGGAATCACACGACCTGGATGGAGTGGGACAGAGAAATTAAC
AATTACACAAGCTTAATACACTCCTTAATTGAAGAATCGCAAAACCAGCAAGAAAAGAATGAACAAGAAT
TATTGGAATTAGATAAATGGGCAAGTTTGTGGAATTGGTTTAACATAACAAATTGGCTGTGGTATATAAA
ATTATTCATAATGATAGTAGGAGGCTTGGTAGGTTTAAGAATAGTTTTTGCTGTACTTTCTATAGTGAAT
AGAGTTAGGCAGGGATATTCACCATTATCGTTTCAGACCCACCTCCCAACCCCGAGGGGACCCATGCATT
GCATCTCAATTAGTCAGCAACCAGGTGTGGAAAGTCCCCAGGCTCCCCAGCAGGCAGAAGTATGCAAAGC
ATGCGTCTCAATTAGTCAGCAACCATAGTCCCGCCCCTAACTCCGCCCATCCCGCCCCTAACTCCGCCCA
GTTCCGCCCATTCTCCGCCCCATGGCTGACTAATTTTTTTTATTTATGCAGAGGCCGAGGCCGCCTCGGC
CTCTGAGCTATTCCAGAAGTAGTGAGGAGGCTTTTTTGGAGGCCTAGGCTTTTGCAAAAAGCTTTCTAGA
GGTACCACCGGAGCTTACCATGACCGAGTACAAGCCCACGGTGCGCCTCGCCACCCGCGACGACGTCCCC
AGGGCCGTACGCACCCTCGCCGCCGCGTTCGCCGACTACCCCGCCACGCGCCACACCGTCGATCCGGACC
GCCACATCGAGCGGGTCACCGAGCTGCAAGAACTCTTCCTCACGCGCGTCGGGCTCGACATCGGCAAGGT
GTGGGTCGCGGACGACGGCGCCGCCGTGGCGGTCTGGACCACGCCGGAGAGCGTCGAAGCGGGGGCGGTG
TTCGCCGAGATCGGCCCGCGCATGGCCGAGTTGAGCGGTTCCCGGCTGGCCGCGCAGCAACAGATGGAAG
GCCTCCTGGCGCCGCACCGGCCCAAGGAGCCCGCGTGGTTCCTGGCCACCGTCGGCGTCTCGCCCGACCA
CCAGGGCAAGGGTCTGGGCAGCGCCGTCGTGCTCCCCGGAGTGGAGGCGGCCGAGCGCGCCGGGGTGCCC
GCCTTCCTGGAGACCTCCGCGCCCCGCAACCTCCCCTTCTACGAGCGGCTCGGCTTCACCGTCACCGCCG
ACGTCGAGGTGCCCGAAGGACCGCGCACCTGGTGCATGACCCGCAAGCCCGGTGCCAGTTAACGAATTCT
AGATCTTGAGACAAATGGCAGTATTCATCCACAATTTTAAAAGAAAAGGGGGGATTGGGGGGTACAGTGC
AGGGGAAAGAATAGTAGACATAATAGCAACAGACATACAAACTAAAGAATTACAAAAACAAATTACAAAA
ATTCAAAATTTTCGGGTTTATTACAGGGACAGCAGAGATCCACTTTGGCGCCGGCTCGAGGCCTGCAGGT
GCAAAGATGGATAAAGTTTTAAACAGAGAGGAATCTTTGCAGCTAATGGACCTTCTAGGTCTTGAAAGGA
GTGGGAATT
