>Addgene plasmid #142444 | TFORF0068 | depositor partial sequence | sequence record 279470 | Insert
ACCGCCACCATGGGAGACCCGGGGTCGGAGATAATAGAATCTGTCCCTCCAGCTGGCCCTGAGGCATCTG
AGTCAACAACGGATGAAAATGAAGACGACATTCAGTTTGTCAGTGAAGGACCATTACGACCTGTTCTTGA
ATACATTGATCTGGTCAGCAGTGATGATGAAGAGCCTAGCACCTCTTATACTGATGAGAATATTAAACGT
AAAGACCATATTGATTATCAGAAGGATAAAGTTGCTTTAACTCTGGCTCGTCTAGCCCGCCATGTTGAAG
TGGAGAAACAGCAGAAAGAAGAGAAGAATAGAGCATTCAGAGAAAAAATTGATTTTCAGCATGCTCATGG
GTTACAAGAATTGGAATTTATTCGAGGACATTCTGATACAGAAGCAGCAAGACTGTGTGTGGACCAGTGG
CTAAAAATGCCAGGACTCAAAACAGGCACAATTAATTGTGGAACAAAAAGTTCATTCCGAAGAGGAGGCC
ACACGTGGGTGTCTGGGAAACCAATTTTATGTCCTATAATGCACTGTAACAAGGAGTTTGACAATGGGCA
CCTTCTCTTAGGACATTTGAAAAGGTTCGATCACTCTCCATGTGATCCAACAATTACACTACATGGACCT
TTCTTCAGCTCCTTTGCTTGTGTAGTATGTTATAAAAAATTTGTTACTCAACAACAATATAGAGATCACC
TTTTTGATAAGGAAGCCACAGATGATGGACATAACAACAACCTTCTTCCTCAGATTATTCAGTGTTTTGC
ATGTCCAAATTGCTTCCTTCTTTTTAGCAGAAAGGAGGAGTGTTCAAAGCATATGTCTGGAAAGAATCAT
TTCCATCAGAGTTTCAAACTGGGTGATAACAAAGGAATTGCACATCCAATATCTTTCCCATCTTTTGCAA
AGAAACTTTTGATCTCTCTGTGCAAAGATGTTCCCTTTCAAGTTAAGTGTGTGGCCTGCCACAAGACACT
GCGTTCCCACATGGAGCTCACTGCCCATTTCAGAGTTCATTGTCGAAATGCTGGACCTGTAGCTGTAGCT
GAGAAGAGCATTACCCAGGTTGCAGAGAAATTCATATTAAGAGGTTATTGTCCAGATTGCAATCAAGTCT
TTGTGGATGAAACCAGCACCCAAAATCATAAGCAGAATTCAGGACACAAAGTCCGAGTCATTAACTCAGT
GGAAGAATCAGTCTTACTCTATTGCCACAGCAGCGAAGGGAACAAGGATCCTTCTTCTGACTTGCATTTA
TTGTTGGATCAATCAAAATTTTCATCACTTAAAAGAACCATGTCTATTAAAGAATCTAGCTCACTGGAGT
GCATTGCCATTCCAAAAAAGAAGATGAATTTAAAAGATAAAAGCCATGAAGGTGTTGCTTGTGTCCAGAA
AGAAAAATCAGTAGTTAAAACCTGGTTCTGTGAATGCAATCAGCGATTCCCAAGTGAAGATGCAGTAGAA
AAGCATGTTTTCTCAGCAAACACAATGGGTTATAAATGTGTGGTCTGTGGAAAGGTATGTGATGATTCAG
GGGTCATTCGTTTACACATGAGCCGGATTCACGGAGGGGCACATTTAAATAACTTTCTTTTCTGGTGTCG
GACATGCAAAAAGGAGTTAACAAGGAAAGATACTATCATGGCACATGTGACTGAATTTCATAATGGACAC
AGATATTTTTATGAGATGGATGAGGTAGAAGGTGAAACTTTGCCATCATCCTCTACAACATTGGATAATT
TGACTGCTAACAAGCCTTCATCAGCTATTACTGTTATTGATCATTCCCCGGCAAATAGTTCTCCGAGGGG
TAAATGGCAATGCCGGATTTGTGAAGATATGTTTGATTCCCAGGAATATGTAAAACAGCACTGCATGTCT
TTGGCAAGCCACAAGTTTCATAGATACAGCTGTGCTCACTGCAGAAAGCCTTTTCATAAGATAGAAACAT
TGTACCGACATTGCCAAGATGAGCATGACAATGAGATAAAGATTAAATACTTCTGTGGGCTTTGTGATCT
TATCTTTAATGTGGAAGAAGCATTTCTGAGTCATTATGAGGAGCACCACAGCATAGATTATGTATTTGTG
TCAGAAAAAACTGAAACTTCAATTAAAACCGAAGATGATTTTCCAGTAATAGAGACCAGTAACCAGTTAA
CTTGTGGTTGCCGTGAGAGTTACATCTGTAAAGTCAACAGAAAAGAAGATTATAGCAGATGTCTCCAAAT
CATGCTGGATAAAGGAAAACTGTGGTTTCGCTGCAGTTTATGTTCGGCAACAGCACAGAATTTAACCGAC
ATGAACACTCATATCCATCAAGTGCACAAAGAAAAGAGTGATGAGGAGGAGCAGCAGTATGTAATCAAGT
GTGGCACCTGCACCAAAGCATTTCATGATCCTGAGAGTGCACAGCAGCATTTCCATAGAAAACATTGCTT
CTTACAGAAACCCAGTGTGGCTCATTTTGGATCTGAAAAATCAAACCTGTACAAGTTTACTGCTAGTGCC
TCACATACAGAGAGAAAACTGAAACAGGCAATAAACTATTCAAAAAGTTTAGACATGGAGAAAGGAGTTG
AGAATGACCTAAGCTATCAGAATATAGAGGAAGAAATTGTTGAGCTTCCAGATTTGGATTACCTGCGAAC
CATGACTCATATAGTCTTTGTAGATTTTGATAACTGGTCAAACTTTTTTGGTCATCTACCAGGGCATCTA
AACCAAGGAACATTTATTTGGGGCTTTCAAGGAGGAAACACCAATTGGAAGCCTCCGCTCAACTGTAAGA
TTTATAACTACCTGAACAGGATTGGATGCTTCTTCCTTCATCCTCGCTGTAGTAAAAGAAAAGATGCTGC
TGATTTTGCCATATGTATGCATGCTGGCCGTCTAGATGAACAACTACCCAAGCAAATTCCTTTCACCATC
CTCTCAGGAGATCAAGGTTTTCTGGAGCTAGAGAATCAATTTAAGAAGACTCAGAGGCCAGCTCATATAC
TAAACCCTCACCACTTAGAGGGAGATATGATGTGTGCCTTGTTAAATAGCATATCTGATACCACCAAAGA
ATGTGACAGTGATGATAACATGGGTGCCAAAAATACTTCAATAGGAGAAGAATTTATATCCACAGAAGAT
GTGGAATTAGAAGAAGCTATTAGAAGAAGTCTTGAGGAAATGTAGTAATGAACTAGTCCGTAACTTGAAA
GTATTTCGATTTCTTGGCTTTATATATCTTGTGGAAAGGACGATCGCAGTGGGAAAGACCTCGATAT
