>Addgene plasmid #142444 | TFORF0068 | depositor partial sequence | sequence record 279471 | Barcode
TCGCAGTGGGAAAGACCTCGATAT
